Addgene plasmid #58977: T7-VEE-GFP
Purpose: expression of GFP using a self-replicating Venezuelan equine encephalitis (VEE) virus RNA replicon
Depositing lab: Steven Dowdy. Depositing organization: University of California, San Diego (UCSD). Publication: Efficient generation of human iPSCs by a synthetic self-replicative RNA. Yoshioka N, Gros E, Li HR, Kumar S, Deacon DC, Maron C, Muotri AR, Chi NC, Fu XD, Yu BD, Dowdy SF. Cell Stem Cell. 2013 Aug 1;13(2):246-54. doi: 10.1016/j.stem.2013.06.001. PubMed 23910086.
Backbone
  Vector backbone: T7-VEE-IRES-puro (Addgene plasmid 58970)
  Backbone manufacturer: Dowdy lab
  Vector type: Mammalian Expression ; Venezuelan equine encephalitis (VEE) virus RNA replicon
  Selectable markers: Puromycin
Growth in bacteria
  Bacterial resistance: Ampicillin, 100 μg/mL
  Growth temperature: 37°C
  Growth strain: DH5alpha
  Copy number: Unknown
Gene/Insert
  Gene/Insert name: EGFP
  Species: Aequorea victoria
  Promoter: 26S subgenomic promoter
  Cloning method: Restriction Enzyme; 5′ cloning site EcoRI (not destroyed); 3′ cloning site NotI (not destroyed)
  Sequencing primers: 5′ n/a; 3′ pCDH-rev (GCATTCCTTTGGCGAGAG)
Terms and licenses: Academic/Nonprofit Terms; Industry Terms: Not Available to Industry
How to cite: T7-VEE-GFP was a gift from Steven Dowdy (Addgene plasmid # 58977 ; http://n2t.net/addgene:58977 ; RRID:Addgene_58977)
