[The description below was written by a language model from this plasmid's Addgene catalogue record, the feature table of its GenBank file and pLannotate feature annotations shown in this document.]
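Description:
T7-VEE-GFP is an approximately 11.5 kb plasmid that serves as a DNA template for a self-replicating Venezuelan equine encephalitis (VEE) virus RNA replicon expressing EGFP in mammalian cells. It is built on the T7-VEE-IRES-puro backbone and is propagated in E. coli through a high-copy ColE1/pUC-type origin, with ampicillin selection provided by the bla gene under its own promoter.

A bacteriophage T7 promoter sits immediately upstream of the viral sequence, so the whole replicon can be transcribed as a single RNA by T7 RNA polymerase. The first and largest part of that RNA is the VEE non-structural polyprotein open reading frame, annotated by similarity to the Trinidad donkey strain. It encodes nsP1–nsP4, including the RNA-dependent RNA polymerase. Once translated in the cell, these proteins form replication complexes that copy the RNA through a minus-strand intermediate and also produce subgenomic plus-strand transcripts. The catalogue entry lists the 26S subgenomic promoter as the driver of the insert, although this element is not annotated in either feature table. In this downstream position, where the feature tables show no viral structural genes, lies EGFP (from Aequorea victoria) with a Kozak consensus, cloned between retained EcoRI and NotI sites. It is followed by an EMCV IRES and the puromycin N-acetyltransferase gene. The subgenomic RNA is therefore bicistronic, giving green fluorescence together with puromycin resistance for enriching cells that maintain the replicon.

The associated publication concerns generating human iPSCs with synthetic self-replicating RNA. The stated purpose of this version is simply GFP expression from the replicon, which makes it suitable as a fluorescent reporter of replicon delivery and persistence.
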