LOCUS       Exported 11522 bp ds-DNA circular SYN 17-JAN-2024
DEFINITION  expression of GFP using a self-replicating Venezuelan equine
            encephalitis (VEE) virus RNA replicon.
ACCESSION   .
VERSION     .
KEYWORDS    T7-VEE-GFP
SOURCE      synthetic DNA construct
  ORGANISM  synthetic DNA construct
REFERENCE   1 (bases 1 to 11522)
  AUTHORS   Yoshioka N, Gros E, Li HR, Kumar S, Deacon DC, Maron C, Muotri AR,
            Chi NC, Fu XD, Yu BD, Dowdy SF
  TITLE     Efficient generation of human iPSCs by a synthetic self-replicative
            RNA.
  JOURNAL   Cell Stem Cell. 2013 Aug 1;13(2):246-54. doi:
            10.1016/j.stem.2013.06.001.
  PUBMED    23910086
REFERENCE   2 (bases 1 to 11522)
  AUTHORS   .
  TITLE     Direct Submission
  JOURNAL   Exported Jan 17, 2024 from SnapGene Server 1.1.58
            http://www.snapgene.com
FEATURES             Location/Qualifiers
     source          1..11522
                     /organism="synthetic DNA construct"
                     /mol_type="other DNA"
     RBS             1535..1543
                     /label=Shine-Dalgarno sequence
                     /note="full consensus sequence for ribosome-binding sites
                     upstream of start codons in E. coli; complementary to a
                     region in the 3' end of the 16S rRNA (Chen et al., 1994)"
     regulatory      7600..7609
                     /regulatory_class="other"
                     /note="vertebrate consensus sequence for strong initiation
                     of translation (Kozak, 1987)"
     CDS             7606..8322
                     /codon_start=1
                     /product="enhanced GFP"
                     /label=EGFP
                     /translation="MVSKGEELFTGVVPILVELDGDVNGHKFSVSGEGEGDATYGKLTL
                     KFICTTGKLPVPWPTLVTTLTYGVQCFSRYPDHMKQHDFFKSAMPEGYVQERTIFFKDD
                     GNYKTRAEVKFEGDTLVNRIELKGIDFKEDGNILGHKLEYNYNSHNVYIMADKQKNGIK
                     VNFKIRHNIEDGSVQLADHYQQNTPIGDGPVLLPDNHYLSTQSALSKDPNEKRDHMVLL
                     EFVTAAGITLGMDELYK"
     primer_bind     complement(7651..7672)
                     /label=EGFP-N
                     /note="EGFP, reverse primer"
     primer_bind     complement(7912..7931)
                     /label=EXFP-R
                     /note="For distinguishing EGFP variants, reverse primer"
     primer_bind     8259..8280
                     /label=EGFP-C
                     /note="EGFP, forward primer"
     primer_bind     complement(8554..8571)
                     /label=IRES reverse
                     /note="IRES internal ribosome entry site, reverse primer.
                     Also called pCDH-rev"
     primer_bind     8781..8800
                     /label=IRES-F
                     /note="IRES internal ribosome entry site, forward primer"
     CDS             8962..9561
                     /codon_start=1
                     /gene="pac from Streptomyces alboniger"
                     /product="puromycin N-acetyltransferase"
                     /label=PuroR
                     /note="confers resistance to puromycin"
                     /translation="MTEYKPTVRLATRDDVPRAVRTLAAAFADYPATRHTVDPDRHIER
                     VTELQELFLTRVGLDIGKVWVADDGAAVAVWTTPESVEAGAVFAEIGPRMAELSGSRLA
                     AQQQMEGLLAPHRPKEPAWFLATVGVSPDHQGKGLGSAVVLPGVEAAERAGVPAFLETS
                     APRNLPFYERLGFTVTADVEVPEGPRTWCMTRKPGA"
     primer_bind     complement(8962..8981)
                     /label=Puro-R
                     /note="Puromycin resistance gene, reverse primer. Also
                     called puro-variant-R"
     primer_bind     9458..9478
                     /label=Puro-F
                     /note="Puromycin resistance gene, forward primer"
     promoter        9760..9864
                     /gene="bla"
                     /label=AmpR promoter
     CDS             9865..10725
                     /codon_start=1
                     /gene="bla"
                     /product="beta-lactamase"
                     /label=AmpR
                     /note="confers resistance to ampicillin, carbenicillin, and
                     related antibiotics"
                     /translation="MSIQHFRVALIPFFAAFCLPVFAHPETLVKVKDAEDQLGARVGYI
                     ELDLNSGKILESFRPEERFPMMSTFKVLLCGAVLSRVDAGQEQLGRRIHYSQNDLVEYS
                     PVTEKHLTDGMTVRELCSAAITMSDNTAANLLLTTIGGPKELTAFLHNMGDHVTRLDRW
                     EPELNEAIPNDERDTTMPVAMATTLRKLLTGELLTLASRQQLIDWMEADKVAGPLLRSA
                     LPAGWFIADKSGAGERGSRGIIAALGPDGKPSRIVVIYTTGSQATMDERNRQIAEIGAS
                     LIKHW"
     primer_bind     complement(10083..10102)
                     /label=Amp-R
                     /note="Ampicillin resistance gene, reverse primer"
     rep_origin      10896..11484
                     /direction=RIGHT
                     /label=ori
                     /note="high-copy-number ColE1/pMB1/pBR322/pUC origin of
                     replication"
     primer_bind     11385..11404
                     /label=pBR322ori-F
                     /note="pBR322 origin, forward primer"
     promoter        11505..11522
                     /label=T7 promoter
                     /note="promoter for bacteriophage T7 RNA polymerase"
ORIGIN
        1 atgggcggcg catgagagaa gcccagacca attacctacc caaaatggag aaagttcacg
       61 ttgacatcga ggaagacagc ccattcctca gagctttgca gcggagcttc ccgcagtttg
      121 aggtagaagc caagcaggtc actgataatg accatgctaa tgccagagcg ttttcgcatc
      181 tggcttcaaa actgatcgaa acggaggtgg acccatccga cacgatcctt gacattggaa
      241 gtgcgcccgc ccgcagaatg tattctaagc acaagtatca ttgtatctgt ccgatgagat
      301 gtgcggaaga tccggacaga ttgtataagt atgcaactaa gctgaagaaa aactgtaagg
      361 aaataactga taaggaattg gacaagaaaa tgaaggagct ggccgccgtc atgagcgacc
      421 ctgacctgga aactgagact atgtgcctcc acgacgacga gtcgtgtcgc tacgaagggc
      481 aagtcgctgt ttaccaggat gtatacgcgg ttgacggacc gacaagtctc tatcaccaag
      541 ccaataaggg agttagagtc gcctactgga taggctttga caccacccct tttatgttta
      601 agaacttggc tggagcatat ccatcatact ctaccaactg ggccgacgaa accgtgttaa
      661 cggctcgtaa cataggccta tgcagctctg acgttatgga gcggtcacgt agagggatgt
      721 ccattcttag aaagaagtat ttgaaaccat ccaacaatgt tctattctct gttggctcga
      781 ccatctacca cgagaagagg gacttactga ggagctggca cctgccgtct gtatttcact
      841 tacgtggcaa gcaaaattac acatgtcggt gtgagactat agttagttgc gacgggtacg
      901 tcgttaaaag aatagctatc agtccaggcc tgtatgggaa gccttcaggc tatgctgcta
      961 cgatgcaccg cgagggattc ttgtgctgca aagtgacaga cacattgaac ggggagaggg
     1021 tctcttttcc cgtgtgcacg tatgtgccag ctacattgtg tgaccaaatg actggcatac
     1081 tggcaacaga tgtcagtgcg gacgacgcgc aaaaactgct ggttgggctc aaccagcgta
     1141 tagtcgtcaa cggtcgcacc cagagaaaca ccaataccat gaaaaattac cttttgcccg
     1201 tagtggccca ggcatttgct aggtgggcaa aggaatataa ggaagatcaa gaagatgaaa
     1261 ggccactagg actacgagat agacagttag tcatggggtg ttgttgggct tttagaaggc
     1321 acaagataac atctatttat aagcgcccgg atacccaaac catcatcaaa gtgaacagcg
     1381 atttccactc attcgtgctg cccaggatag gcagtaacac attggagatc gggctgagaa
     1441 caagaatcag gaaaatgtta gaggagcaca aggagccgtc acctctcatt accgccgagg
     1501 acgtacaaga agctaagtgc gcagccgatg aggctaagga ggtgcgtgaa gccgaggagt
     1561 tgcgcgcagc tctaccacct ttggcagctg atgttgagga gcccactctg gaggcagacg
     1621 tcgacttgat gttacaagag gctggggccg gctcagtgga gacacctcgt ggcttgataa
     1681 aggttaccag ctacgatggc gaggacaaga tcggctctta cgctgtgctt tctccgcagg
     1741 ctgtactcaa gagtgaaaaa ttatcttgca tccaccctct cgctgaacaa gtcatagtga
     1801 taacacactc tggccgaaaa gggcgttatg ccgtggaacc ataccatggt aaagtagtgg
     1861 tgccagaggg acatgcaata cccgtccagg actttcaagc tctgagtgaa agtgccacca
     1921 ttgtgtacaa cgaacgtgag ttcgtaaaca ggtacctgca ccatattgcc acacatggag
     1981 gagcgctgaa cactgatgaa gaatattaca aaactgtcaa gcccagcgag cacgacggcg
     2041 aatacctgta cgacatcgac aggaaacagt gcgtcaagaa agaactagtc actgggctag
     2101 ggctcacagg cgagctggtg gatcctccct tccatgaatt cgcctacgag agtctgagaa
     2161 cacgaccagc cgctccttac caagtaccaa ccataggggt gtatggcgtg ccaggatcag
     2221 gcaagtctgg catcattaaa agcgcagtca ccaaaaaaga tctagtggtg agcgccaaga
     2281 aagaaaactg tgcagaaatt ataagggacg tcaagaaaat gaaagggctg gacgtcaatg
     2341 ccagaactgt ggactcagtg ctcttgaatg gatgcaaaca ccccgtagag accctgtata
     2401 ttgacgaagc ttttgcttgt catgcaggta ctctcagagc gctcatagcc attataagac
     2461 ctaaaaaggc agtgctctgc ggggatccca aacagtgcgg tttttttaac atgatgtgcc
     2521 tgaaagtgca ttttaaccac gagatttgca cacaagtctt ccacaaaagc atctctcgcc
     2581 gttgcactaa atctgtgact tcggtcgtct caaccttgtt ttacgacaaa aaaatgagaa
     2641 cgacgaatcc gaaagagact aagattgtga ttgacactac cggcagtacc aaacctaagc
     2701 aggacgatct cattctcact tgtttcagag ggtgggtgaa gcagttgcaa atagattaca
     2761 aaggcaacga aataatgacg gcagctgcct ctcaagggct gacccgtaaa ggtgtgtatg
     2821 ccgttcggta caaggtgaat gaaaatcctc tgtacgcacc cacctcagaa catgtgaacg
     2881 tcctactgac ccgcacggag gaccgcatcg tgtggaaaac actagccggc gacccatgga
     2941 taaaaacact gactgccaag taccctggga atttcactgc cacgatagag gagtggcaag
     3001 cagagcatga tgccatcatg aggcacatct tggagagacc ggaccctacc gacgtcttcc
     3061 agaataaggc aaacgtgtgt tgggccaagg ctttagtgcc ggtgctgaag accgctggca
     3121 tagacatgac cactgaacaa tggaacactg tggattattt tgaaacggac aaagctcact
     3181 cagcagagat agtattgaac caactatgcg tgaggttctt tggactcgat ctggactccg
     3241 gtctattttc tgcacccact gttccgttat ccattaggaa taatcactgg gataactccc
     3301 cgtcgcctaa catgtacggg ctgaataaag aagtggtccg tcagctctct cgcaggtacc
     3361 cacaactgcc tcgggcagtt gccactggaa gagtctatga catgaacact ggtacactgc
     3421 gcaattatga tccgcgcata aacctagtac ctgtaaacag aagactgcct catgctttag
     3481 tcctccacca taatgaacac ccacagagtg acttttcttc attcgtcagc aaattgaagg
     3541 gcagaactgt cctggtggtc ggggaaaagt tgtccgtccc aggcaaaatg gttgactggt
     3601 tgtcagaccg gcctgaggct accttcagag ctcggctgga tttaggcatc ccaggtgatg
     3661 tgcccaaata tgacataata tttgttaatg tgaggacccc atataaatac catcactatc
     3721 agcagtgtga agaccatgcc attaagctta gcatgttgac caagaaagct tgtctgcatc
     3781 tgaatcccgg cggaacctgt gtcagcatag gttatggtta cgctgacagg gccagcgaaa
     3841 gcatcattgg tgctatagcg cggcagttca agttttcccg ggtatgcaaa ccgaaatcct
     3901 cacttgaaga gacggaagtt ctgtttgtat tcattgggta cgatcgcaag gcccgtacgc
     3961 acaattctta caagctttca tcaaccttga ccaacattta tacaggttcc agactccacg
     4021 aagccggatg tgcaccctca tatcatgtgg tgcgagggga tattgccacg gccaccgaag
     4081 gagtgattat aaatgctgct aacagcaaag gacaacctgg cggaggggtg tgcggagcgc
     4141 tgtataagaa attcccggaa agcttcgatt tacagccgat cgaagtagga aaagcgcgac
     4201 tggtcaaagg tgcagctaaa catatcattc atgccgtagg accaaacttc aacaaagttt
     4261 cggaggttga aggtgacaaa cagttggcag aggcttatga gtccatcgct aagattgtca
     4321 acgataacaa ttacaagtca gtagcgattc cactgttgtc caccggcatc ttttccggga
     4381 acaaagatcg actaacccaa tcattgaacc atttgctgac agctttagac accactgatg
     4441 cagatgtagc catatactgc agggacaaga aatgggaaat gactctcaag gaagcagtgg
     4501 ctaggagaga agcagtggag gagatatgca tatccgacga ctcttcagtg acagaacctg
     4561 atgcagagct ggtgagggtg catccgaaga gttctttggc tggaaggaag ggctacagca
     4621 caagcgatgg caaaactttc tcatatttgg aagggaccaa gtttcaccag gcggccaagg
     4681 atatagcaga aattaatgcc atgtggcccg ttgcaacgga ggccaatgag caggtatgca
     4741 tgtatatcct cggagaaagc atgagcagta ttaggtcgaa atgccccgtc gaagagtcgg
     4801 aagcctccac accacctagc acgctgcctt gcttgtgcat ccatgccatg actccagaaa
     4861 gagtacagcg cctaaaagcc tcacgtccag aacaaattac tgtgtgctca tcctttccat
     4921 tgccgaagta tagaatcact ggtgtgcaga agatccaatg ctcccagcct atattgttct
     4981 caccgaaagt gcctgcgtat attcatccaa ggaagtatct cgtggaaaca ccaccggtag
     5041 acgagactcc ggagccatcg gcagagaacc aatccacaga ggggacacct gaacaaccac
     5101 cacttataac cgaggatgag accaggacta gaacgcctga gccgatcatc atcgaagagg
     5161 aagaagagga tagcataagt ttgctgtcag atggcccgac ccaccaggtg ctgcaagtcg
     5221 aggcagacat tcacgggccg ccctctgtat ctagctcatc ctggtccatt cctcatgcat
     5281 ccgactttga tgtggacagt ttatccatac ttgacaccct ggagggagct agcgtgacca
     5341 gcggggcaac gtcagccgag actaactctt acttcgcaaa gagtatggag tttctggcgc
     5401 gaccggtgcc tgcgcctcga acagtattca ggaaccctcc acatcccgct ccgcgcacaa
     5461 gaacaccgtc acttgcaccc agcagggcct gctcgagaac cagcctagtt tccaccccgc
     5521 caggcgtgaa tagggtgatc actagagagg agctcgaggc gcttaccccg tcacgcactc
     5581 ctagcaggtc ggtctcgaga accagcctgg tctccaaccc gccaggcgta aatagggtga
     5641 ttacaagaga ggagtttgag gcgttcgtag cacaacaaca atgacggttt gatgcgggtg
     5701 catacatctt ttcctccgac accggtcaag ggcatttaca acaaaaatca gtaaggcaaa
     5761 cggtgctatc cgaagtggtg ttggagagga ccgaattgga gatttcgtat gccccgcgcc
     5821 tcgaccaaga aaaagaagaa ttactacgca agaaattaca gttaaatccc acacctgcta
     5881 acagaagcag ataccagtcc aggaaggtgg agaacatgaa agccataaca gctagacgta
     5941 ttctgcaagg cctagggcat tatttgaagg cagaaggaaa agtggagtgc taccgaaccc
     6001 tgcatcctgt tcctttgtat tcatctagtg tgaaccgtgc cttttcaagc cccaaggtcg
     6061 cagtggaagc ctgtaacgcc atgttgaaag agaactttcc gactgtggct tcttactgta
     6121 ttattccaga gtacgatgcc tatttggaca tggttgacgg agcttcatgc tgcttagaca
     6181 ctgccagttt ttgccctgca aagctgcgca gctttccaaa gaaacactcc tatttggaac
     6241 ccacaatacg atcggcagtg ccttcagcga tccagaacac gctccagaac gtcctggcag
     6301 ctgccacaaa aagaaattgc aatgtcacgc aaatgagaga attgcccgta ttggattcgg
     6361 cggcctttaa tgtggaatgc ttcaagaaat atgcgtgtaa taatgaatat tgggaaacgt
     6421 ttaaagaaaa ccccatcagg cttactgaag aaaacgtggt aaattacatt accaaattaa
     6481 aaggaccaaa agctgctgct ctttttgcga agacacataa tttgaatatg ttgcaggaca
     6541 taccaatgga caggtttgta atggacttaa agagagacgt gaaagtgact ccaggaacaa
     6601 aacatactga agaacggccc aaggtacagg tgatccaggc tgccgatccg ctagcaacag
     6661 cgtatctgtg cggaatccac cgagagctgg ttaggagatt aaatgcggtc ctgcttccga
     6721 acattcatac actgtttgat atgtcggctg aagactttga cgctattata gccgagcact
     6781 tccagcctgg ggattgtgtt ctggaaactg acatcgcgtc gtttgataaa agtgaggacg
     6841 acgccatggc tctgaccgcg ttaatgattc tggaagactt aggtgtggac gcagagctgt
     6901 tgacgctgat tgaggcggct ttcggcgaaa tttcatcaat acatttgccc actaaaacta
     6961 aatttaaatt cggagccatg atgaaatctg gaatgttcct cacactgttt gtgaacacag
     7021 tcattaacat tgtaatcgca agcagagtgt tgagagaacg gctaaccgga tcaccatgtg
     7081 cagcattcat tggagatgac aatatcgtga aaggagtcaa atcggacaaa ttaatggcag
     7141 acaggtgcgc cacctggttg aatatggaag tcaagattat agatgctgtg gtgggcgaga
     7201 aagcgcctta tttctgtgga gggtttattt tgtgtgactc cgtgaccggc acagcgtgcc
     7261 gtgtggcaga ccccctaaaa aggctgttta agcttggcaa acctctggca gcagacgatg
     7321 aacatgatga tgacaggaga agggcattgc atgaagagtc aacacgctgg aaccgagtgg
     7381 gtattctttc agagctgtgc aaggcagtag aatcaaggta tgaaaccgta ggaacttcca
     7441 tcatagttat ggccatgact actctagcta gcagtgttaa atcattcagc tacctgagag
     7501 gggcccctat aactctctac ggctaacctg aatggactac gacatagtct agtccgccaa
     7561 gtctagcata tgggcgcgcc ctcagcatcg attcaattcg ccaccatggt gagcaagggc
     7621 gaggagctgt tcaccggggt ggtgcccatc ctggtcgagc tggacggcga cgtaaacggc
     7681 cacaagttca gcgtgtccgg cgagggcgag ggcgatgcca cctacggcaa gctgaccctg
     7741 aagttcatct gcaccaccgg caagctgccc gtgccctggc ccaccctcgt gaccaccctg
     7801 acctacggcg tgcagtgctt cagccgctac cccgaccaca tgaagcagca cgacttcttc
     7861 aagtccgcca tgcccgaagg ctacgtccag gagcgcacca tcttcttcaa ggacgacggc
     7921 aactacaaga cccgcgccga ggtgaagttc gagggcgaca ccctggtgaa ccgcatcgag
     7981 ctgaagggca tcgacttcaa ggaggacggc aacatcctgg ggcacaagct ggagtacaac
     8041 tacaacagcc acaacgtcta tatcatggcc gacaagcaga agaacggcat caaggtgaac
     8101 ttcaagatcc gccacaacat cgaggacggc agcgtgcagc tcgccgacca ctaccagcag
     8161 aacaccccca tcggcgacgg ccccgtgctg ctgcccgaca accactacct gagcacccag
     8221 tccgccctga gcaaagaccc caacgagaag cgcgatcaca tggtcctgct ggagttcgtg
     8281 accgccgccg ggatcactct cggcatggac gagctgtaca agtagtctag agtcgacccg
     8341 ggcggccgca actaacttaa gctagcaacg gtttccctct agcgggatca attccgcccc
     8401 ccccccctaa cgttactggc cgaagccgct tggaataagg ccggtgtgcg tttgtctata
     8461 tgttattttc caccatattg ccgtcttttg gcaatgtgag ggcccggaaa cctggccctg
     8521 tcttcttgac gagcattcct aggggtcttt cccctctcgc caaaggaatg caaggtctgt
     8581 tgaatgtcgt gaaggaagca gttcctctgg aagcttcttg aagacaaaca acgtctgtag
     8641 cgaccctttg caggcagcgg aaccccccac ctggcgacag gtgcctctgc ggccaaaagc
     8701 cacgtgtata agatacacct gcaaaggcgg cacaacccca gtgccacgtt gtgagttgga
     8761 tagttgtgga aagagtcaaa tggctctcct caagcgtatt caacaagggg ctgaaggatg
     8821 cccagaaggt accccattgt atgggatctg atctggggcc tcggtgcaca tgctttacat
     8881 gtgtttagtc gaggttaaaa aaacgtctag gccccccgaa ccacggggac gtggttttcc
     8941 tttgaaaaac acgataatac catgaccgag tacaagccca cggtgcgcct cgccacccgc
     9001 gacgacgtcc ccagggccgt acgcaccctc gccgccgcgt tcgccgacta ccccgccacg
     9061 cgccacaccg tcgatccgga ccgccacatc gagcgggtca ccgagctgca agaactcttc
     9121 ctcacgcgcg tcgggctcga catcggcaag gtgtgggtcg cggacgacgg cgccgcggtg
     9181 gcggtctgga ccacgccgga gagcgtcgaa gcgggggcgg tgttcgccga gatcggcccg
     9241 cgcatggccg agttgagcgg ttcccggctg gccgcgcagc aacagatgga aggcctcctg
     9301 gcgccgcacc ggcccaagga gcccgcgtgg ttcctggcca ccgtcggcgt ctcgcccgac
     9361 caccagggca agggtctggg cagcgccgtc gtgctccccg gagtggaggc ggccgagcgc
     9421 gccggggtgc ccgccttcct ggagacctcc gcgccccgca acctcccctt ctacgagcgg
     9481 ctcggcttca ccgtcaccgc cgacgtcgag gtgcccgaag gaccgcgcac ctggtgcatg
     9541 acccgcaagc ccggtgcctg agaattggca agctgcttac atagaactcg cggcgattgg
     9601 catgccgcct taaaattttt attttatttt ttcttttctt ttccgaatcg gattttgttt
     9661 ttaatatttc aaaaaaaaaa aaaaaaaaaa aaaaaacgcg tcgaggggaa ttaattcttg
     9721 aagacgaaag ggccaggtgg cacttttcgg ggaaatgtgc gcggaacccc tatttgttta
     9781 tttttctaaa tacattcaaa tatgtatccg ctcatgagac aataaccctg ataaatgctt
     9841 caataatatt gaaaaaggaa gagtatgagt attcaacatt tccgtgtcgc ccttattccc
     9901 ttttttgcgg cattttgcct tcctgttttt gctcacccag aaacgctggt gaaagtaaaa
     9961 gatgctgaag atcagttggg tgcacgagtg ggttacatcg aactggatct caacagcggt
    10021 aagatccttg agagttttcg ccccgaagaa cgttttccaa tgatgagcac ttttaaagtt
    10081 ctgctatgtg gcgcggtatt atcccgtgtt gacgccgggc aagagcaact cggtcgccgc
    10141 atacactatt ctcagaatga cttggttgag tactcaccag tcacagaaaa gcatcttacg
    10201 gatggcatga cagtaagaga attatgcagt gctgccataa ccatgagtga taacactgcg
    10261 gccaacttac ttctgacaac gatcggagga ccgaaggagc taaccgcttt tttgcacaac
    10321 atgggggatc atgtaactcg ccttgatcgt tgggaaccgg agctgaatga agccatacca
    10381 aacgacgagc gtgacaccac gatgcctgta gcaatggcaa caacgttgcg caaactatta
    10441 actggcgaac tacttactct agcttcccgg caacaattaa tagactggat ggaggcggat
    10501 aaagttgcag gaccacttct gcgctcggcc cttccggctg gctggtttat tgctgataaa
    10561 tctggagccg gtgagcgtgg gtctcgcggt atcattgcag cactggggcc agatggtaag
    10621 ccctcccgta tcgtagttat ctacacgacg gggagtcagg caactatgga tgaacgaaat
    10681 agacagatcg ctgagatagg tgcctcactg attaagcatt ggtaactgtc agaccaagtt
    10741 tactcatata tactttagat tgatttaaaa cttcattttt aatttaaaag gatctaggtg
    10801 aagatccttt ttgataatct catgaccaaa atcccttaac gtgagttttc gttccactga
    10861 gcgtcagacc ccgtagaaaa gatcaaagga tcttcttgag atcctttttt tctgcgcgta
    10921 atctgctgct tgcaaacaaa aaaaccaccg ctaccagcgg tggtttgttt gccggatcaa
    10981 gagctaccaa ctctttttcc gaaggtaact ggcttcagca gagcgcagat accaaatact
    11041 gtccttctag tgtagccgta gttaggccac cacttcaaga actctgtagc accgcctaca
    11101 tacctcgctc tgctaatcct gttaccagtg gctgctgcca gtggcgataa gtcgtgtctt
    11161 accgggttgg actcaagacg atagttaccg gataaggcgc agcggtcggg ctgaacgggg
    11221 ggttcgtgca cacagcccag cttggagcga acgacctaca ccgaactgag atacctacag
    11281 cgtgagctat gagaaagcgc cacgcttccc gaagggagaa aggcggacag gtatccggta
    11341 agcggcaggg tcggaacagg agagcgcacg agggagcttc cagggggaaa cgcctggtat
    11401 ctttatagtc ctgtcgggtt tcgccacctc tgacttgagc gtcgattttt gtgatgctcg
    11461 tcaggggggc ggagcctatg gaaaaacgcc agcaacgcga gctctaatac gactcactat
    11521 ag
//
