Features (pLannotate 1.2.2; 8 found; start..end, strand, type, name):
   1869..2585    +  CDS            EGFP: EGFP is a basic (constitutively fluorescent) green fluorescent protein published in 1996, derived from Aequorea victoria. It is reported to be a rapidly-maturing weak dimer with moderate acid sensitivity.
   2661..3222    +  misc_feature   IRES: internal ribosome entry site (IRES) of the encephalomyocarditis virus (EMCV)
   3225..3824    +  CDS            PuroR: puromycin N-acetyltransferase; pac from Streptomyces alboniger; confers resistance to puromycin
   4022..4126    +  promoter       AmpR promoter: bla
   4127..4987    +  CDS            AmpR: β-lactamase; bla; confers resistance to ampicillin, carbenicillin, and related antibiotics
   5158..5746    +  rep_origin     ori: high-copy-number ColE1/pMB1/pBR322/pUC origin of replication
   5767..5784    +  promoter       T7 promoter (fragment): promoter for bacteriophage T7 RNA polymerase
   5829..1786    +  CDS            POLN_EEVVT (across the origin): Experimental evidence at protein level: Swiss-Prot protein existence level 1. [RNA-directed RNA polymerase nsP4]: RNA dependent RNA polymerase (By similarity). Replicates genomic and antigenomic RNA by recognizing replications specific signals. The early replication complex formed by the polyproteins P123/P123' and nsP4 synthesizes minus-strand RNAs (By similarity). The late replication complex composed of fully processed nsP1-nsP4 is responsible for the production of genomic and subgenomic plus-strand RNAs (By similarity). From Venezuelan equine encephalitis virus (strain Trinidad donkey) (VE
>Addgene plasmid #58977 | T7-VEE-GFP | addgene full sequence | sequence record 419580 | Addgene NGS Result
ACAACAAAAATCAGTAAGGCAAACGGTGCTATCCGAAGTGGTGTTGGAGAGGACCGAATTGGAGATTTCG
TATGCCCCGCGCCTCGACCAAGAAAAAGAAGAATTACTACGCAAGAAATTACAGTTAAATCCCACACCTG
CTAACAGAAGCAGATACCAGTCCAGGAAGGTGGAGAACATGAAAGCCATAACAGCTAGACGTATTCTGCA
AGGCCTAGGGCATTATTTGAAGGCAGAAGGAAAAGTGGAGTGCTACCGAACCCTGCATCCTGTTCCTTTG
TATTCATCTAGTGTGAACCGTGCCTTTTCAAGCCCCAAGGTCGCAGTGGAAGCCTGTAACGCCATGTTGA
AAGAGAACTTTCCGACTGTGGCTTCTTACTGTATTATTCCAGAGTACGATGCCTATTTGGACATGGTTGA
CGGAGCTTCATGCTGCTTAGACACTGCCAGTTTTTGCCCTGCAAAGCTGCGCAGCTTTCCAAAGAAACAC
TCCTATTTGGAACCCACAATACGATCGGCAGTGCCTTCAGCGATCCAGAACACGCTCCAGAACGTCCTGG
CAGCTGCCACAAAAAGAAATTGCAATGTCACGCAAATGAGAGAATTGCCCGTATTGGATTCGGCGGCCTT
TAATGTGGAATGCTTCAAGAAATATGCGTGTAATAATGAATATTGGGAAACGTTTAAAGAAAACCCCATC
AGGCTTACTGAAGAAAACGTGGTAAATTACATTACCAAATTAAAAGGACCAAAAGCTGCTGCTCTTTTTG
CGAAGACACATAATTTGAATATGTTGCAGGACATACCAATGGACAGGTTTGTAATGGACTTAAAGAGAGA
CGTGAAAGTGACTCCAGGAACAAAACATACTGAAGAACGGCCCAAGGTACAGGTGATCCAGGCTGCCGAT
CCGCTAGCAACAGCGTATCTGTGCGGAATCCACCGAGAGCTGGTTAGGAGATTAAATGCGGTCCTGCTTC
CGAACATTCATACACTGTTTGATATGTCGGCTGAAGACTTTGACGCTATTATAGCCGAGCACTTCCAGCC
TGGGGATTGTGTTCTGGAAACTGACATCGCGTCGTTTGATAAAAGTGAGGACGACGCCATGGCTCTGACC
GCGTTAATGATTCTGGAAGACTTAGGTGTGGACGCAGAGCTGTTGACGCTGATTGAGGCGGCTTTCGGCG
AAATTTCATCAATACATTTGCCCACTAAAACTAAATTTAAATTCGGAGCCATGATGAAATCTGGAATGTT
CCTCACACTGTTTGTGAACACAGTCATTAACATTGTAATCGCAAGCAGAGTGTTGAGAGAACGGCTAACC
GGATCACCATGTGCAGCATTCATTGGAGATGACAATATCGTGAAAGGAGTCAAATCGGACAAATTAATGG
CAGACAGGTGCGCCACCTGGTTGAATATGGAAGTCAAGATTATAGATGCTGTGGTGGGCGAGAAAGCGCC
TTATTTCTGTGGAGGGTTTATTTTGTGTGACTCCGTGACCGGCACAGCGTGCCGTGTGGCAGACCCCCTA
AAAAGGCTGTTTAAGCTTGGCAAACCTCTGGCAGCAGACGATGAACATGATGATGACAGGAGAAGGGCAT
TGCATGAAGAGTCAACACGCTGGAACCGAGTGGGTATTCTTTCAGAGCTGTGCAAGGCAGTAGAATCAAG
GTATGAAACCGTAGGAACTTCCATCATAGTTATGGCCATGACTACTCTAGCTAGCAGTGTTAAATCATTC
AGCTACCTGAGAGGGGCCCCTATAACTCTCTACGGCTAACCTGAATGGACTACGACATAGTCTAGTCCGC
CAAGTCTAGCATATGGGCGCGCCCTCAGCATCGATTCAATTCGCCACCATGGTGAGCAAGGGCGAGGAGC
TGTTCACCGGGGTGGTGCCCATCCTGGTCGAGCTGGACGGCGACGTAAACGGCCACAAGTTCAGCGTGTC
CGGCGAGGGCGAGGGCGATGCCACCTACGGCAAGCTGACCCTGAAGTTCATCTGCACCACCGGCAAGCTG
CCCGTGCCCTGGCCCACCCTCGTGACCACCCTGACCTACGGCGTGCAGTGCTTCAGCCGCTACCCCGACC
ACATGAAGCAGCACGACTTCTTCAAGTCCGCCATGCCCGAAGGCTACGTCCAGGAGCGCACCATCTTCTT
CAAGGACGACGGCAACTACAAGACCCGCGCCGAGGTGAAGTTCGAGGGCGACACCCTGGTGAACCGCATC
GAGCTGAAGGGCATCGACTTCAAGGAGGACGGCAACATCCTGGGGCACAAGCTGGAGTACAACTACAACA
GCCACAACGTCTATATCATGGCCGACAAGCAGAAGAACGGCATCAAGGTGAACTTCAAGATCCGCCACAA
CATCGAGGACGGCAGCGTGCAGCTCGCCGACCACTACCAGCAGAACACCCCCATCGGCGACGGCCCCGTG
CTGCTGCCCGACAACCACTACCTGAGCACCCAGTCCGCCCTGAGCAAAGACCCCAACGAGAAGCGCGATC
ACATGGTCCTGCTGGAGTTCGTGACCGCCGCCGGGATCACTCTCGGCATGGACGAGCTGTACAAGTAGTC
TAGAGTCGACCCGGGCGGCCGCAACTAACTTAAGCTAGCAACGGTTTCCCTCTAGCGGGATCAATTCCGC
CCCCCCCCCCTAACGTTACTGGCCGAAGCCGCTTGGAATAAGGCCGGTGTGCGTTTGTCTATATGTTATT
TTCCACCATATTGCCGTCTTTTGGCAATGTGAGGGCCCGGAAACCTGGCCCTGTCTTCTTGACGAGCATT
CCTAGGGGTCTTTCCCCTCTCGCCAAAGGAATGCAAGGTCTGTTGAATGTCGTGAAGGAAGCAGTTCCTC
TGGAAGCTTCTTGAAGACAAACAACGTCTGTAGCGACCCTTTGCAGGCAGCGGAACCCCCCACCTGGCGA
CAGGTGCCTCTGCGGCCAAAAGCCACGTGTATAAGATACACCTGCAAAGGCGGCACAACCCCAGTGCCAC
GTTGTGAGTTGGATAGTTGTGGAAAGAGTCAAATGGCTCTCCTCAAGCGTATTCAACAAGGGGCTGAAGG
ATGCCCAGAAGGTACCCCATTGTATGGGATCTGATCTGGGGCCTCGGTGCACATGCTTTACATGTGTTTA
GTCGAGGTTAAAAAAACGTCTAGGCCCCCCGAACCACGGGGACGTGGTTTTCCTTTGAAAAACACGATAA
TACCATGACCGAGTACAAGCCCACGGTGCGCCTCGCCACCCGCGACGACGTCCCCAGGGCCGTACGCACC
CTCGCCGCCGCGTTCGCCGACTACCCCGCCACGCGCCACACCGTCGATCCGGACCGCCACATCGAGCGGG
TCACCGAGCTGCAAGAACTCTTCCTCACGCGCGTCGGGCTCGACATCGGCAAGGTGTGGGTCGCGGACGA
CGGCGCCGCGGTGGCGGTCTGGACCACGCCGGAGAGCGTCGAAGCGGGGGCGGTGTTCGCCGAGATCGGC
CCGCGCATGGCCGAGTTGAGCGGTTCCCGGCTGGCCGCGCAGCAACAGATGGAAGGCCTCCTGGCGCCGC
ACCGGCCCAAGGAGCCCGCGTGGTTCCTGGCCACCGTCGGCGTCTCGCCCGACCACCAGGGCAAGGGTCT
GGGCAGCGCCGTCGTGCTCCCCGGAGTGGAGGCGGCCGAGCGCGCCGGGGTGCCCGCCTTCCTGGAGACC
TCCGCGCCCCGCAACCTCCCCTTCTACGAGCGGCTCGGCTTCACCGTCACCGCCGACGTCGAGGTGCCCG
AAGGACCGCGCACCTGGTGCATGACCCGCAAGCCCGGTGCCTGAGAATTGGCAAGCTGCTTACATAGAAC
TCGCGGCGATTGGCATGCCGCCTTAAAATTTTTATTTTATTTTTTCTTTTCTTTTCCGAATCGGATTTTG
TTTTTAATATTTCAAAAAAAAAAAAAAAAAAAAAAAAACGCGTCGAGGGGAATTAATTCTTGAAGACGAA
AGGGCCAGGTGGCACTTTTCGGGGAAATGTGCGCGGAACCCCTATTTGTTTATTTTTCTAAATACATTCA
AATATGTATCCGCTCATGAGACAATAACCCTGATAAATGCTTCAATAATATTGAAAAAGGAAGAGTATGA
GTATTCAACATTTCCGTGTCGCCCTTATTCCCTTTTTTGCGGCATTTTGCCTTCCTGTTTTTGCTCACCC
AGAAACGCTGGTGAAAGTAAAAGATGCTGAAGATCAGTTGGGTGCACGAGTGGGTTACATCGAACTGGAT
CTCAACAGCGGTAAGATCCTTGAGAGTTTTCGCCCCGAAGAACGTTTTCCAATGATGAGCACTTTTAAAG
TTCTGCTATGTGGCGCGGTATTATCCCGTGTTGACGCCGGGCAAGAGCAACTCGGTCGCCGCATACACTA
TTCTCAGAATGACTTGGTTGAGTACTCACCAGTCACAGAAAAGCATCTTACGGATGGCATGACAGTAAGA
GAATTATGCAGTGCTGCCATAACCATGAGTGATAACACTGCGGCCAACTTACTTCTGACAACGATCGGAG
GACCGAAGGAGCTAACCGCTTTTTTGCACAACATGGGGGATCATGTAACTCGCCTTGATCGTTGGGAACC
GGAGCTGAATGAAGCCATACCAAACGACGAGCGTGACACCACGATGCCTGTAGCAATGGCAACAACGTTG
CGCAAACTATTAACTGGCGAACTACTTACTCTAGCTTCCCGGCAACAATTAATAGACTGGATGGAGGCGG
ATAAAGTTGCAGGACCACTTCTGCGCTCGGCCCTTCCGGCTGGCTGGTTTATTGCTGATAAATCTGGAGC
CGGTGAGCGTGGGTCTCGCGGTATCATTGCAGCACTGGGGCCAGATGGTAAGCCCTCCCGTATCGTAGTT
ATCTACACGACGGGGAGTCAGGCAACTATGGATGAACGAAATAGACAGATCGCTGAGATAGGTGCCTCAC
TGATTAAGCATTGGTAACTGTCAGACCAAGTTTACTCATATATACTTTAGATTGATTTAAAACTTCATTT
TTAATTTAAAAGGATCTAGGTGAAGATCCTTTTTGATAATCTCATGACCAAAATCCCTTAACGTGAGTTT
TCGTTCCACTGAGCGTCAGACCCCGTAGAAAAGATCAAAGGATCTTCTTGAGATCCTTTTTTTCTGCGCG
TAATCTGCTGCTTGCAAACAAAAAAACCACCGCTACCAGCGGTGGTTTGTTTGCCGGATCAAGAGCTACC
AACTCTTTTTCCGAAGGTAACTGGCTTCAGCAGAGCGCAGATACCAAATACTGTCCTTCTAGTGTAGCCG
TAGTTAGGCCACCACTTCAAGAACTCTGTAGCACCGCCTACATACCTCGCTCTGCTAATCCTGTTACCAG
TGGCTGCTGCCAGTGGCGATAAGTCGTGTCTTACCGGGTTGGACTCAAGACGATAGTTACCGGATAAGGC
GCAGCGGTCGGGCTGAACGGGGGGTTCGTGCACACAGCCCAGCTTGGAGCGAACGACCTACACCGAACTG
AGATACCTACAGCGTGAGCTATGAGAAAGCGCCACGCTTCCCGAAGGGAGAAAGGCGGACAGGTATCCGG
TAAGCGGCAGGGTCGGAACAGGAGAGCGCACGAGGGAGCTTCCAGGGGGAAACGCCTGGTATCTTTATAG
TCCTGTCGGGTTTCGCCACCTCTGACTTGAGCGTCGATTTTTGTGATGCTCGTCAGGGGGGCGGAGCCTA
TGGAAAAACGCCAGCAACGCGAGCTCTAATACGACTCACTATAGATGGGCGGCGCATGAGAGAAGCCCAG
ACCAATTACCTACCCAAAATGGAGAAAGTTCACGTTGACATCGAGGAAGACAGCCCATTCCTCAGAGCTT
TGCAGCGGAGCTTCCCGCAGTTTGAGGTAGAAGCCAAGCAGGTCACTGATAATGACCATGCTAATGCCAG
AGCGTTTTCGCATCTGGCTTCAAAACTGATCGAAACGGAGGTGGACCCATCCGACACGATCCTTGACATT
GGAAGTGCGCCCGCCCGCAGAATGTATTCTAAGCACAAGTATCATTGTATCTGTCCGATGAGATGTGCGG
AAGATCCGGACAGATTGTATAAGTATGCAACTAAGCTGAAGAAAAACTGTAAGGAAATAACTGATAAGGA
ATTGGACAAGAAAATGAAGGAGCTGGCCGCCGTCATGAGCGACCCTGACCTGGAAACTGAGACTATGTGC
CTCCACGACGACGAGTCGTGTCGCTACGAAGGGCAAGTCGCTGTTTACCAGGATGTATACGCGGTTGACG
GACCGACAAGTCTCTATCACCAAGCCAATAAGGGAGTTAGAGTCGCCTACTGGATAGGCTTTGACACCAC
CCCTTTTATGTTTAAGAACTTGGCTGGAGCATATCCATCATACTCTACCAACTGGGCCGACGAAACCGTG
TTAACGGCTCGTAACATAGGCCTATGCAGCTCTGACGTTATGGAGCGGTCACGTAGAGGGATGTCCATTC
TTAGAAAGAAGTATTTGAAACCATCCAACAATGTTCTATTCTCTGTTGGCTCGACCATCTACCACGAGAA
GAGGGACTTACTGAGGAGCTGGCACCTGCCGTCTGTATTTCACTTACGTGGCAAGCAAAATTACACATGT
CGGTGTGAGACTATAGTTAGTTGCGACGGGTACGTCGTTAAAAGAATAGCTATCAGTCCAGGCCTGTATG
GGAAGCCTTCAGGCTATGCTGCTACGATGCACCGCGAGGGATTCTTGTGCTGCAAAGTGACAGACACATT
GAACGGGGAGAGGGTCTCTTTTCCCGTGTGCACGTATGTGCCAGCTACATTGTGTGACCAAATGACTGGC
ATACTGGCAACAGATGTCAGTGCGGACGACGCGCAAAAACTGCTGGTTGGGCTCAACCAGCGTATAGTCG
TCAACGGTCGCACCCAGAGAAACACCAATACCATGAAAAATTACCTTTTGCCCGTAGTGGCCCAGGCATT
TGCTAGGTGGGCAAAGGAATATAAGGAAGATCAAGAAGATGAAAGGCCACTAGGACTACGAGATAGACAG
TTAGTCATGGGGTGTTGTTGGGCTTTTAGAAGGCACAAGATAACATCTATTTATAAGCGCCCGGATACCC
AAACCATCATCAAAGTGAACAGCGATTTCCACTCATTCGTGCTGCCCAGGATAGGCAGTAACACATTGGA
GATCGGGCTGAGAACAAGAATCAGGAAAATGTTAGAGGAGCACAAGGAGCCGTCACCTCTCATTACCGCC
GAGGACGTACAAGAAGCTAAGTGCGCAGCCGATGAGGCTAAGGAGGTGCGTGAAGCCGAGGAGTTGCGCG
CAGCTCTACCACCTTTGGCAGCTGATGTTGAGGAGCCCACTCTGGAGGCAGACGTCGACTTGATGTTACA
AGAGGCTGGGGCCGGCTCAGTGGAGACACCTCGTGGCTTGATAAAGGTTACCAGCTACGATGGCGAGGAC
AAGATCGGCTCTTACGCTGTGCTTTCTCCGCAGGCTGTACTCAAGAGTGAAAAATTATCTTGCATCCACC
CTCTCGCTGAACAAGTCATAGTGATAACACACTCTGGCCGAAAAGGGCGTTATGCCGTGGAACCATACCA
TGGTAAAGTAGTGGTGCCAGAGGGACATGCAATACCCGTCCAGGACTTTCAAGCTCTGAGTGAAAGTGCC
ACCATTGTGTACAACGAACGTGAGTTCGTAAACAGGTACCTGCACCATATTGCCACACATGGAGGAGCGC
TGAACACTGATGAAGAATATTACAAAACTGTCAAGCCCAGCGAGCACGACGGCGAATACCTGTACGACAT
CGACAGGAAACAGTGCGTCAAGAAAGAACTAGTCACTGGGCTAGGGCTCACAGGCGAGCTGGTGGATCCT
CCCTTCCATGAATTCGCCTACGAGAGTCTGAGAACACGACCAGCCGCTCCTTACCAAGTACCAACCATAG
GGGTGTATGGCGTGCCAGGATCAGGCAAGTCTGGCATCATTAAAAGCGCAGTCACCAAAAAAGATCTAGT
GGTGAGCGCCAAGAAAGAAAACTGTGCAGAAATTATAAGGGACGTCAAGAAAATGAAAGGGCTGGACGTC
AATGCCAGAACTGTGGACTCAGTGCTCTTGAATGGATGCAAACACCCCGTAGAGACCCTGTATATTGACG
AAGCTTTTGCTTGTCATGCAGGTACTCTCAGAGCGCTCATAGCCATTATAAGACCTAAAAAGGCAGTGCT
CTGCGGGGATCCCAAACAGTGCGGTTTTTTTAACATGATGTGCCTGAAAGTGCATTTTAACCACGAGATT
TGCACACAAGTCTTCCACAAAAGCATCTCTCGCCGTTGCACTAAATCTGTGACTTCGGTCGTCTCAACCT
TGTTTTACGACAAAAAAATGAGAACGACGAATCCGAAAGAGACTAAGATTGTGATTGACACTACCGGCAG
TACCAAACCTAAGCAGGACGATCTCATTCTCACTTGTTTCAGAGGGTGGGTGAAGCAGTTGCAAATAGAT
TACAAAGGCAACGAAATAATGACGGCAGCTGCCTCTCAAGGGCTGACCCGTAAAGGTGTGTATGCCGTTC
GGTACAAGGTGAATGAAAATCCTCTGTACGCACCCACCTCAGAACATGTGAACGTCCTACTGACCCGCAC
GGAGGACCGCATCGTGTGGAAAACACTAGCCGGCGACCCATGGATAAAAACACTGACTGCCAAGTACCCT
GGGAATTTCACTGCCACGATAGAGGAGTGGCAAGCAGAGCATGATGCCATCATGAGGCACATCTTGGAGA
GACCGGACCCTACCGACGTCTTCCAGAATAAGGCAAACGTGTGTTGGGCCAAGGCTTTAGTGCCGGTGCT
GAAGACCGCTGGCATAGACATGACCACTGAACAATGGAACACTGTGGATTATTTTGAAACGGACAAAGCT
CACTCAGCAGAGATAGTATTGAACCAACTATGCGTGAGGTTCTTTGGACTCGATCTGGACTCCGGTCTAT
TTTCTGCACCCACTGTTCCGTTATCCATTAGGAATAATCACTGGGATAACTCCCCGTCGCCTAACATGTA
CGGGCTGAATAAAGAAGTGGTCCGTCAGCTCTCTCGCAGGTACCCACAACTGCCTCGGGCAGTTGCCACT
GGAAGAGTCTATGACATGAACACTGGTACACTGCGCAATTATGATCCGCGCATAAACCTAGTACCTGTAA
ACAGAAGACTGCCTCATGCTTTAGTCCTCCACCATAATGAACACCCACAGAGTGACTTTTCTTCATTCGT
CAGCAAATTGAAGGGCAGAACTGTCCTGGTGGTCGGGGAAAAGTTGTCCGTCCCAGGCAAAATGGTTGAC
TGGTTGTCAGACCGGCCTGAGGCTACCTTCAGAGCTCGGCTGGATTTAGGCATCCCAGGTGATGTGCCCA
AATATGACATAATATTTGTTAATGTGAGGACCCCATATAAATACCATCACTATCAGCAGTGTGAAGACCA
TGCCATTAAGCTTAGCATGTTGACCAAGAAAGCTTGTCTGCATCTGAATCCCGGCGGAACCTGTGTCAGC
ATAGGTTATGGTTACGCTGACAGGGCCAGCGAAAGCATCATTGGTGCTATAGCGCGGCAGTTCAAGTTTT
CCCGGGTATGCAAACCGAAATCCTCACTTGAAGAGACGGAAGTTCTGTTTGTATTCATTGGGTACGATCG
CAAGGCCCGTACGCACAATTCTTACAAGCTTTCATCAACCTTGACCAACATTTATACAGGTTCCAGACTC
CACGAAGCCGGATGTGCACCCTCATATCATGTGGTGCGAGGGGATATTGCCACGGCCACCGAAGGAGTGA
TTATAAATGCTGCTAACAGCAAAGGACAACCTGGCGGAGGGGTGTGCGGAGCGCTGTATAAGAAATTCCC
GGAAAGCTTCGATTTACAGCCGATCGAAGTAGGAAAAGCGCGACTGGTCAAAGGTGCAGCTAAACATATC
ATTCATGCCGTAGGACCAAACTTCAACAAAGTTTCGGAGGTTGAAGGTGACAAACAGTTGGCAGAGGCTT
ATGAGTCCATCGCTAAGATTGTCAACGATAACAATTACAAGTCAGTAGCGATTCCACTGTTGTCCACCGG
CATCTTTTCCGGGAACAAAGATCGACTAACCCAATCATTGAACCATTTGCTGACAGCTTTAGACACCACT
GATGCAGATGTAGCCATATACTGCAGGGACAAGAAATGGGAAATGACTCTCAAGGAAGCAGTGGCTAGGA
GAGAAGCAGTGGAGGAGATATGCATATCCGACGACTCTTCAGTGACAGAACCTGATGCAGAGCTGGTGAG
GGTGCATCCGAAGAGTTCTTTGGCTGGAAGGAAGGGCTACAGCACAAGCGATGGCAAAACTTTCTCATAT
TTGGAAGGGACCAAGTTTCACCAGGCGGCCAAGGATATAGCAGAAATTAATGCCATGTGGCCCGTTGCAA
CGGAGGCCAATGAGCAGGTATGCATGTATATCCTCGGAGAAAGCATGAGCAGTATTAGGTCGAAATGCCC
CGTCGAAGAGTCGGAAGCCTCCACACCACCTAGCACGCTGCCTTGCTTGTGCATCCATGCCATGACTCCA
GAAAGAGTACAGCGCCTAAAAGCCTCACGTCCAGAACAAATTACTGTGTGCTCATCCTTTCCATTGCCGA
AGTATAGAATCACTGGTGTGCAGAAGATCCAATGCTCCCAGCCTATATTGTTCTCACCGAAAGTGCCTGC
GTATATTCATCCAAGGAAGTATCTCGTGGAAACACCACCGGTAGACGAGACTCCGGAGCCATCGGCAGAG
AACCAATCCACAGAGGGGACACCTGAACAACCACCACTTATAACCGAGGATGAGACCAGGACTAGAACGC
CTGAGCCGATCATCATCGAAGAGGAAGAAGAGGATAGCATAAGTTTGCTGTCAGATGGCCCGACCCACCA
GGTGCTGCAAGTCGAGGCAGACATTCACGGGCCGCCCTCTGTATCTAGCTCATCCTGGTCCATTCCTCAT
GCATCCGACTTTGATGTGGACAGTTTATCCATACTTGACACCCTGGAGGGAGCTAGCGTGACCAGCGGGG
CAACGTCAGCCGAGACTAACTCTTACTTCGCAAAGAGTATGGAGTTTCTGGCGCGACCGGTGCCTGCGCC
TCGAACAGTATTCAGGAACCCTCCACATCCCGCTCCGCGCACAAGAACACCGTCACTTGCACCCAGCAGG
GCCTGCTCGAGAACCAGCCTAGTTTCCACCCCGCCAGGCGTGAATAGGGTGATCACTAGAGAGGAGCTCG
AGGCGCTTACCCCGTCACGCACTCCTAGCAGGTCGGTCTCGAGAACCAGCCTGGTCTCCAACCCGCCAGG
CGTAAATAGGGTGATTACAAGAGAGGAGTTTGAGGCGTTCGTAGCACAACAACAATGACGGTTTGATGCG
GGTGCATACATCTTTTCCTCCGACACCGGTCAAGGGCATTT
