>Addgene plasmid #58977 | T7-VEE-GFP | addgene partial sequence | sequence record 93394 | pBR322ori-F 5'-GGGAAACGCCTGGTATCTTT-3'
TTTTTGTGATGCTCGTCAGGGGGGCGGAGCCTATGGAAAAACGCCAGCAACGCGAGCTCTAATACGACTC
ACTATAGATGGGCGGCGCATGAGAGAAGCCCAGACCAATTACCTACCCAAAATGGAGAAAGTTCACGTTG
ACATCGAGGAAGACAGCCCATTCCTCAGAGCTTTGCAGCGGAGCTTCCCGCAGTTTGAGGTAGAAGCCAA
GCAGGTCACTGATAATGACCATGCTAATGCCAGAGCGTTTTCGCATCTGGCTTCAAAACTGATCGAAACG
GAGGTGGACCCATCCGACACGATCCTTGACATTGGAAGTGCGCCCGCCCGCAGAATGTATTCTAAGCACA
AGTATCATTGTATCTGTCCGATGAGATGTGCGGAAGATCCGGACAGATTGTATAAGTATGCAACTAAGCT
GAAGAAAAACTGTAAGGAAATAACTGATAAGGAATTGGACAAGAAAATGAAGGAGCTGGCCGCCGTCATG
AGCGACCCTGACCTGGAAACTGAGACTATGTGCCTCCACGACGACGAGTCGTGTCGCTACGAAGGGCAAG
TCGCTGTTTACCAGGATGTATACGCGGTTGACGGACCGACAAGTCTCTATCACCAAGCCAATAAGGGAGT
TAGAGTCGCCTACTGGATAGGCTTTGACACCACCCCTTTTATGTTTAAGAACTTGGCTGGAGCATATCCA
TCATACTCTACCAACTGGGCCGACGAAACCGTGTTAACGGCTCGTAACATAGGCCTATGCAGCTCTGACG
TTATGGAGCGGTCACGTAGAGGGATGTCCATTCTTAGAAAGAAGTATTTGAAACCATCCAACAATGTTCT
ATTCTCTGTTGGCTCGACCATCTAC
