>Addgene plasmid #58977 | T7-VEE-GFP | addgene partial sequence | sequence record 93611 | EGFP-N 5'-CGTCGCCGTCCAGCTCGACCAG-3'
TTGCTCACCATGGTGGCGAATTGAATCGATGCTGAGGGCGCGCCCATATGCTAGACTTGGCGGACTAGAC
TATGTCGTAGTCCATTCAGGTTAGCCGTAGAGAGTTATAGGGGCCCCTCTCAGGTAGCTGAATGATTTAA
CACTGCTAGCTAGAGTAGTCATGGCCATAACTATGATGGAAGTTCCTACGGTTTCATACCTTGATTCTAC
TGCCTTGCACAGCTCTGAAAGAATACCCACTCGGTTCCAGCGTGTTGACTCTTCATGCAATGCCCTTCTC
CTGTCATCATCATGTTCATCGTCTGCTGCCAGAGGTTTGCCAAGCTTAAACAGCCTTTTTAGGGGGTCTG
CCACACGGCACGCTGTGCCGGTCACGGAGTCACACAAAATAAACCCTCCACAGAAATAAGGCGCTTTCTC
GCCCACCACAGCATCTATAATCTTGACTTCCATATTCAACCAGGTGGCGCACCTGTCTGCCATTAATTTG
TCCGATTTGACTCCTTTCACGATATTGTCATCTCCAATGAATGCTGCACATGGTGATCCGGTTAGCCGTT
CTCTCAACACTCTGCTTGCGATTACAATGTTAATGACTGTGTTCACAAACAGTGTGAGGAACATTCCAGA
TTTCATCATGGCTCCGAATTTAAATTTAGTTTTAGTGGGCAAATGTATTGATGAAATTTCGCCGAAAGCC
GCCTCAATCAGCGTCAACAGCTCTGCGTCCACACCTAAGTCTTCCAGAATCATTAACGCGGTCAGAGCCA
TGGCGTCGTCCTCAC
